Addgene plasmid #76455: NRBP2 gRNA (BRDN0001145030)
Purpose: 3rd generation lentiviral gRNA plasmid targeting human NRBP2
Depositing lab: John Doench & David Root. Depositing organization: Broad Institute. Publication: Optimized sgRNA design to maximize activity and minimize off-target effects of CRISPR-Cas9. Doench JG, Fusi N, Sullender M, Hegde M, Vaimberg EW, Donovan KF, Smith I, Tothova Z, Wilen C, Orchard R, Virgin HW, Listgarten J, Root DE. Nat Biotechnol. 2016 Jan 18. doi: 10.1038/nbt.3437. PubMed 26780180.
Backbone
  Vector backbone: lentiGuide-Puro
  Backbone manufacturer: Zhang Lab (Addgene plasmid # 52963)
  Vector type: Mammalian Expression, Lentiviral, CRISPR
  Selectable markers: Puromycin
Growth in bacteria
  Bacterial resistance: Ampicillin, 100 μg/mL
  Growth temperature: 37°C
  Growth strain: DH5alpha
  Copy number: High Copy
Gene/Insert
  Gene/Insert name: NRBP2 (alt names: NRBP2; NM_178564.3)
  gRNA/shRNA sequence: AGTGCACCTCGAAGAGCACG
  Species: H. sapiens (human)
  Entrez Gene: NRBP2 (a.k.a. TRG16, pp9320, MGC138699, DKFZp434P086)
  Promoter: hU6
  Cloning method: Unknown
  Sequencing primers: 5′ U6-F; 3′ pS2-R
Terms and licenses: Academic/Nonprofit Terms; Industry Terms: Not Available to Industry
Depositor comments: The gRNA was designed to target the following Genbank reference sequence(s): NM_178564.3. Note that this plasmid does NOT contain Cas9. It should be used in conjunction with lentiCas9-Blast (Addgene #52962) or otherwise with cell lines already expressing Cas9. Browse the full kinome gRNA library at http://www.addgene.org/pooled-library/broadgpp-human-kinome/ or visit http://www.broadinstitute.org/rnai/public/ for detailed protocols and information.
How to cite: NRBP2 gRNA (BRDN0001145030) was a gift from John Doench & David Root (Addgene plasmid # 76455 ; http://n2t.net/addgene:76455 ; RRID:Addgene_76455)
