[The description below was written by a language model from this plasmid's Addgene catalogue record and pLannotate feature annotations shown in this document.]
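Description:
NRBP2 gRNA (BRDN0001145030) is a third-generation lentiviral CRISPR guide plasmid built on the lentiGuide-Puro backbone and designed to target human NRBP2, with the guide chosen against the reference transcript for that gene. It is propagated in E. coli as a high-copy plasmid through a ColE1/pUC-type origin and selected with ampicillin via the β-lactamase gene. The backbone also carries an f1 origin, an SV40 origin and poly(A) signal, and remnants of a lac/T7/T3 cloning region.

The lentiviral transfer cassette begins with an RSV promoter fused to a truncated HIV-1 5' LTR, which allows Tat-independent production of the genomic RNA. This is followed by the Ψ packaging signal with a partial gag sequence and the Rev response element for Rev-dependent nuclear export. Downstream, a human U6 RNA polymerase III promoter drives the NRBP2-specific spacer joined to the Streptococcus pyogenes Cas9 guide RNA scaffold. A cPPT/CTS element, which aids nuclear import of the viral genome, lies after the scaffold. A separate EF-1α core promoter with its intron A expresses puromycin N-acetyltransferase for selecting transduced mammalian cells. WPRE follows to enhance transcript expression, and the cassette ends in a ΔU3 self-inactivating 3' LTR.

The plasmid does not encode Cas9, so it is meant to be used alongside a separate Cas9 lentiviral vector or in cells that already express Cas9. It belongs to a human kinome guide RNA collection whose guides were designed under rules that maximise on-target activity and minimise off-target effects, and it is suited to knockout studies of NRBP2.
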