Features (pLannotate 1.2.2; 29 found; start..end, strand, type, name):
     14..80      +  CDS            small t antigen (fragment): SV40 (simian virus 40) small t antigen
    106..317     +  promoter       EF-1α core promoter: core promoter for human elongation factor EF-1α
    318..1256    +  intron         EF-1α intron A: intron upstream of the start codon of human EF-1α
   1278..1877    +  CDS            PuroR (fragment): puromycin N-acetyltransferase; pac from Streptomyces; confers resistance to puromycin
   1893..2481    +  misc_feature   WPRE: woodchuck hepatitis virus posttranscriptional regulatory element
   2532..2551    +  misc_feature   cPPT/CTS (fragment): central polypurine tract and central termination sequence of HIV-1
   2553..2786    +  LTR            3' LTR (ΔU3): self-inactivating 3' long terminal repeat (LTR) from HIV-1
   2864..2985    +  polyA_signal   SV40 poly(A) signal: SV40 polyadenylation signal
   3025..3160    +  rep_origin     SV40 ori: SV40 origin of replication
   3181..3199    -  promoter       T7 promoter: promoter for bacteriophage T7 RNA polymerase
   3207..3362    +  CDS            lacZα (fragment): LacZα fragment of β-galactosidase; lacZ fragment
   3367..3795    +  rep_origin     f1 ori (sequence partly withheld): f1 bacteriophage origin of replication; arrow indicates direction of (+) strand synthesis
   3848..3952    +  promoter       AmpR promoter: bla
   3953..4813    +  CDS            AmpR: β-lactamase; bla; confers resistance to ampicillin, carbenicillin, and related antibiotics
   4984..5572    +  rep_origin     ori: high-copy-number ColE1/pMB1/pBR322/pUC origin of replication
   5755..5847    +  CDS            lacI (fragment): lac repressor; lacI; The lac repressor binds to the lac operator to inhibit transcription in E. coli. This inhibition can be relieved by adding lactose or isopropyl-β-D-thiogalactopyranoside (IPTG).
   5860..5881    +  protein_bind   CAP binding site: CAP binding activates transcription in the presence of cAMP. E. coli catabolite activator protein
   5896..5926    +  promoter       lac promoter: promoter for the E. coli lac operon
   5934..5950    +  protein_bind   lac operator: The lac repressor binds to the lac operator to inhibit transcription in E. coli. This inhibition can be relieved by adding lactose or isopropyl-β-D-thiogalactopyranoside (IPTG). lac repressor encoded by lacI
   5995..6013    +  promoter       T3 promoter: promoter for bacteriophage T3 RNA polymerase
   6041..6267    +  promoter       RSV promoter: Rous sarcoma virus enhancer/promoter
   6268..6448    +  LTR            5' LTR (truncated): truncated 5' long terminal repeat (LTR) from HIV-1
   6495..6620    +  misc_feature   HIV-1 Ψ: packaging signal of human immunodeficiency virus type 1
   6604..6967    +  CDS            HIV-1 gag (fragment): gag protein from human immunodeficiency virus 1; gag
   7113..7346    +  misc_feature   RRE: The Rev response element (RRE) of HIV-1 allows for Rev-dependent mRNA export from the nucleus to the cytoplasm.
   7723..7749    +  CDS            Rev (fragment): human immunodeficiency virus 1 (HIV-1) Rev protein; rev; enhances nuclear export of unspliced and incompletely spliced viral mRNAs
   7753..7993    +  promoter       U6 promoter: RNA polymerase III promoter for human U6 snRNA
   8023..8098    +  misc_RNA       gRNA scaffold: guide RNA scaffold for the Streptococcus pyogenes CRISPR/Cas9 system
   8154..8271    +  misc_feature   cPPT/CTS: central polypurine tract and central termination sequence of HIV-1
>Addgene plasmid #76455 | NRBP2 gRNA (BRDN0001145030) | addgene full sequence | sequence record 185870 | Addgene Assembled Sequence
CCCGGGTGCAAAGATGGATAAAGTTTTAAACAGAGAGGAATCTTTGCAGCTAATGGACCTTCTAGGTCTT
GAAAGGAGTGGGAATTGGCTCCGGTGCCCGTCAGTGGGCAGAGCGCACATCGCCCACAGTCCCCGAGAAG
TTGGGGGGAGGGGTCGGCAATTGATCCGGTGCCTAGAGAAGGTGGCGCGGGGTAAACTGGGAAAGTGATG
TCGTGTACTGGCTCCGCCTTTTTCCCGAGGGTGGGGGAGAACCGTATATAAGTGCAGTAGTCGCCGTGAA
CGTTCTTTTTCGCAACGGGTTTGCCGCCAGAACACAGGTAAGTGCCGTGTGTGGTTCCCGCGGGCCTGGC
CTCTTTACGGGTTATGGCCCTTGCGTGCCTTGAATTACTTCCACCTGGCTGCAGTACGTGATTCTTGATC
CCGAGCTTCGGGTTGGAAGTGGGTGGGAGAGTTCGAGGCCTTGCGCTTAAGGAGCCCCTTCGCCTCGTGC
TTGAGTTGAGGCCTGGCCTGGGCGCTGGGGCCGCCGCGTGCGAATCTGGTGGCACCTTCGCGCCTGTCTC
GCTGCTTTCGATAAGTCTCTAGCCATTTAAAATTTTTGATGACCTGCTGCGACGCTTTTTTTCTGGCAAG
ATAGTCTTGTAAATGCGGGCCAAGATCTGCACACTGGTATTTCGGTTTTTGGGGCCGCGGGCGGCGACGG
GGCCCGTGCGTCCCAGCGCACATGTTCGGCGAGGCGGGGCCTGCGAGCGCGGCCACCGAGAATCGGACGG
GGGTAGTCTCAAGCTGGCCGGCCTGCTCTGGTGCCTGGCCTCGCGCCGCCGTGTATCGCCCCGCCCTGGG
CGGCAAGGCTGGCCCGGTCGGCACCAGTTGCGTGAGCGGAAAGATGGCCGCTTCCCGGCCCTGCTGCAGG
GAGCTCAAAATGGAGGACGCGGCGCTCGGGAGAGCGGGCGGGTGAGTCACCCACACAAAGGAAAAGGGCC
TTTCCGTCCTCAGCCGTCGCTTCATGTGACTCCACGGAGTACCGGGCGCCGTCCAGGCACCTCGATTAGT
TCTCGAGCTTTTGGAGTACGTCGTCTTTAGGTTGGGGGGAGGGGTTTTATGCGATGGAGTTTCCCCACAC
TGAGTGGGTGGAGACTGAAGTTAGGCCAGCTTGGCACTTGATGTAATTCTCCTTGGAATTTGCCCTTTTT
GAGTTTGGATCTTGGTTCATTCTCAAGCCTCAGACAGTGGTTCAAAGTTTTTTTCTTCCATTTCAGGTGT
CGTGACGTACGGCCACCATGACCGAGTACAAGCCCACGGTGCGCCTCGCCACCCGCGACGACGTCCCCAG
GGCCGTACGCACCCTCGCCGCCGCGTTCGCCGACTACCCCGCCACGCGCCACACCGTCGATCCGGACCGC
CACATCGAGCGGGTCACCGAGCTGCAAGAACTCTTCCTCACGCGCGTCGGGCTCGACATCGGCAAGGTGT
GGGTCGCGGACGACGGCGCCGCCGTGGCGGTCTGGACCACGCCGGAGAGCGTCGAAGCGGGGGCGGTGTT
CGCCGAGATCGGCCCGCGCATGGCCGAGTTGAGCGGTTCCCGGCTGGCCGCGCAGCAACAGATGGAAGGC
CTCCTGGCGCCGCACCGGCCCAAGGAGCCCGCGTGGTTCCTGGCCACCGTCGGAGTCTCGCCCGACCACC
AGGGCAAGGGTCTGGGCAGCGCCGTCGTGCTCCCCGGAGTGGAGGCGGCCGAGCGCGCCGGGGTGCCCGC
CTTCCTGGAGACCTCCGCGCCCCGCAACCTCCCCTTCTACGAGCGGCTCGGCTTCACCGTCACCGCCGAC
GTCGAGGTGCCCGAAGGACCGCGCACCTGGTGCATGACCCGCAAGCCCGGTGCCTGAACGCGTTAAGTCG
ACAATCAACCTCTGGATTACAAAATTTGTGAAAGATTGACTGGTATTCTTAACTATGTTGCTCCTTTTAC
GCTATGTGGATACGCTGCTTTAATGCCTTTGTATCATGCTATTGCTTCCCGTATGGCTTTCATTTTCTCC
TCCTTGTATAAATCCTGGTTGCTGTCTCTTTATGAGGAGTTGTGGCCCGTTGTCAGGCAACGTGGCGTGG
TGTGCACTGTGTTTGCTGACGCAACCCCCACTGGTTGGGGCATTGCCACCACCTGTCAGCTCCTTTCCGG
GACTTTCGCTTTCCCCCTCCCTATTGCCACGGCGGAACTCATCGCCGCCTGCCTTGCCCGCTGCTGGACA
GGGGCTCGGCTGTTGGGCACTGACAATTCCGTGGTGTTGTCGGGGAAATCATCGTCCTTTCCTTGGCTGC
TCGCCTGTGTTGCCACCTGGATTCTGCGCGGGACGTCCTTCTGCTACGTCCCTTCGGCCCTCAATCCAGC
GGACCTTCCTTCCCGCGGCCTGCTGCCGGCTCTGCGGCCTCTTCCGCGTCTTCGCCTTCGCCCTCAGACG
AGTCGGATCTCCCTTTGGGCCGCCTCCCCGCGTCGACTTTAAGACCAATGACTTACAAGGCAGCTGTAGA
TCTTAGCCACTTTTTAAAAGAAAAGGGGGGACTGGAAGGGCTAATTCACTCCCAACGAAGACAAGATCTG
CTTTTTGCTTGTACTGGGTCTCTCTGGTTAGACCAGATCTGAGCCTGGGAGCTCTCTGGCTAACTAGGGA
ACCCACTGCTTAAGCCTCAATAAAGCTTGCCTTGAGTGCTTCAAGTAGTGTGTGCCCGTCTGTTGTGTGA
CTCTGGTAACTAGAGATCCCTCAGACCCTTTTAGTCAGTGTGGAAAATCTCTAGCAGTACGTATAGTAGT
TCATGTCATCTTATTATTCAGTATTTATAACTTGCAAAGAAATGAATATCAGAGAGTGAGAGGAACTTGT
TTATTGCAGCTTATAATGGTTACAAATAAAGCAATAGCATCACAAATTTCACAAATAAAGCATTTTTTTC
ACTGCATTCTAGTTGTGGTTTGTCCAAACTCATCAATGTATCTTATCATGTCTGGCTCTAGCTATCCCGC
CCCTAACTCCGCCCATCCCGCCCCTAACTCCGCCCAGTTCCGCCCATTCTCCGCCCCATGGCTGACTAAT
TTTTTTTATTTATGCAGAGGCCGAGGCCGCCTCGGCCTCTGAGCTATTCCAGAAGTAGTGAGGAGGCTTT
TTTGGAGGCCTAGGGACGTACCCAATTCGCCCTATAGTGAGTCGTATTACGCGCGCTCACTGGCCGTCGT
TTTACAACGTCGTGACTGGGAAAACCCTGGCGTTACCCAACTTAATCGCCTTGCAGCACATCCCCCTTTC
GCCAGCTGGCGTAATAGCGAAGAGGCCCGCACCGATCGCCCTTCCCAACAGTTGCGCAGCCTGAATGGCG
AATGGG
[124 nt withheld, positions 3367-3490]
C
[91 nt withheld, positions 3492-3582]
A
[49 nt withheld, positions 3584-3632]
CCTTTGACGTTGGAGTCCACGTTCTTT
[37 nt withheld, positions 3660-3696]
ACCCTATCTCGGTCTATTCTTTTGATTTATAAGGGATTTTGCCGATTTCGGCCTATTGGTTAAAAAATGA
GCTGATTTAACAAAAATTTAACGCGAATTTTAACAAAATATTAACGCTTACAATTTAGGTGGCACTTTTC
GGGGAAATGTGCGCGGAACCCCTATTTGTTTATTTTTCTAAATACATTCAAATATGTATCCGCTCATGAG
ACAATAACCCTGATAAATGCTTCAATAATATTGAAAAAGGAAGAGTATGAGTATTCAACATTTCCGTGTC
GCCCTTATTCCCTTTTTTGCGGCATTTTGCCTTCCTGTTTTTGCTCACCCAGAAACGCTGGTGAAAGTAA
AAGATGCTGAAGATCAGTTGGGTGCACGAGTGGGTTACATCGAACTGGATCTCAACAGCGGTAAGATCCT
TGAGAGTTTTCGCCCCGAAGAACGTTTTCCAATGATGAGCACTTTTAAAGTTCTGCTATGTGGCGCGGTA
TTATCCCGTATTGACGCCGGGCAAGAGCAACTCGGTCGCCGCATACACTATTCTCAGAATGACTTGGTTG
AGTACTCACCAGTCACAGAAAAGCATCTTACGGATGGCATGACAGTAAGAGAATTATGCAGTGCTGCCAT
AACCATGAGTGATAACACTGCGGCCAACTTACTTCTGACAACGATCGGAGGACCGAAGGAGCTAACCGCT
TTTTTGCACAACATGGGGGATCATGTAACTCGCCTTGATCGTTGGGAACCGGAGCTGAATGAAGCCATAC
CAAACGACGAGCGTGACACCACGATGCCTGTAGCAATGGCAACAACGTTGCGCAAACTATTAACTGGCGA
ACTACTTACTCTAGCTTCCCGGCAACAATTAATAGACTGGATGGAGGCGGATAAAGTTGCAGGACCACTT
CTGCGCTCGGCCCTTCCGGCTGGCTGGTTTATTGCTGATAAATCTGGAGCCGGTGAGCGTGGGTCTCGCG
GTATCATTGCAGCACTGGGGCCAGATGGTAAGCCCTCCCGTATCGTAGTTATCTACACGACGGGGAGTCA
GGCAACTATGGATGAACGAAATAGACAGATCGCTGAGATAGGTGCCTCACTGATTAAGCATTGGTAACTG
TCAGACCAAGTTTACTCATATATACTTTAGATTGATTTAAAACTTCATTTTTAATTTAAAAGGATCTAGG
TGAAGATCCTTTTTGATAATCTCATGACCAAAATCCCTTAACGTGAGTTTTCGTTCCACTGAGCGTCAGA
CCCCGTAGAAAAGATCAAAGGATCTTCTTGAGATCCTTTTTTTCTGCGCGTAATCTGCTGCTTGCAAACA
AAAAAACCACCGCTACCAGCGGTGGTTTGTTTGCCGGATCAAGAGCTACCAACTCTTTTTCCGAAGGTAA
CTGGCTTCAGCAGAGCGCAGATACCAAATACTGTTCTTCTAGTGTAGCCGTAGTTAGGCCACCACTTCAA
GAACTCTGTAGCACCGCCTACATACCTCGCTCTGCTAATCCTGTTACCAGTGGCTGCTGCCAGTGGCGAT
AAGTCGTGTCTTACCGGGTTGGACTCAAGACGATAGTTACCGGATAAGGCGCAGCGGTCGGGCTGAACGG
GGGGTTCGTGCACACAGCCCAGCTTGGAGCGAACGACCTACACCGAACTGAGATACCTACAGCGTGAGCT
ATGAGAAAGCGCCACGCTTCCCGAAGGGAGAAAGGCGGACAGGTATCCGGTAAGCGGCAGGGTCGGAACA
GGAGAGCGCACGAGGGAGCTTCCAGGGGGAAACGCCTGGTATCTTTATAGTCCTGTCGGGTTTCGCCACC
TCTGACTTGAGCGTCGATTTTTGTGATGCTCGTCAGGGGGGCGGAGCCTATGGAAAAACGCCAGCAACGC
GGCCTTTTTACGGTTCCTGGCCTTTTGCTGGCCTTTTGCTCACATGTTCTTTCCTGCGTTATCCCCTGAT
TCTGTGGATAACCGTATTACCGCCTTTGAGTGAGCTGATACCGCTCGCCGCAGCCGAACGACCGAGCGCA
GCGAGTCAGTGAGCGAGGAAGCGGAAGAGCGCCCAATACGCAAACCGCCTCTCCCCGCGCGTTGGCCGAT
TCATTAATGCAGCTGGCACGACAGGTTTCCCGACTGGAAAGCGGGCAGTGAGCGCAACGCAATTAATGTG
AGTTAGCTCACTCATTAGGCACCCCAGGCTTTACACTTTATGCTTCCGGCTCGTATGTTGTGTGGAATTG
TGAGCGGATAACAATTTCACACAGGAAACAGCTATGACCATGATTACGCCAAGCGCGCAATTAACCCTCA
CTAAAGGGAACAAAAGCTGGAGCTGCAAGCTTAATGTAGTCTTATGCAATACTCTTGTAGTCTTGCAACA
TGGTAACGATGAGTTAGCAACATGCCTTACAAGGAGAGAAAAAGCACCGTGCATGCCGATTGGTGGAAGT
AAGGTGGTACGATCGTGCCTTATTAGGAAGGCAACAGACGGGTCTGACATGGATTGGACGAACCACTGAA
TTGCCGCATTGCAGAGATATTGTATTTAAGTGCCTAGCTCGATACATAAACGGGTCTCTCTGGTTAGACC
AGATCTGAGCCTGGGAGCTCTCTGGCTAACTAGGGAACCCACTGCTTAAGCCTCAATAAAGCTTGCCTTG
AGTGCTTCAAGTAGTGTGTGCCCGTCTGTTGTGTGACTCTGGTAACTAGAGATCCCTCAGACCCTTTTAG
TCAGTGTGGAAAATCTCTAGCAGTGGCGCCCGAACAGGGACTTGAAAGCGAAAGGGAAACCAGAGGAGCT
CTCTCGACGCAGGACTCGGCTTGCTGAAGCGCGCACGGCAAGAGGCGAGGGGCGGCGACTGGTGAGTACG
CCAAAAATTTTGACTAGCGGAGGCTAGAAGGAGAGAGATGGGTGCGAGAGCGTCAGTATTAAGCGGGGGA
GAATTAGATCGCGATGGGAAAAAATTCGGTTAAGGCCAGGGGGAAAGAAAAAATATAAATTAAAACATAT
AGTATGGGCAAGCAGGGAGCTAGAACGATTCGCAGTTAATCCTGGCCTGTTAGAAACATCAGAAGGCTGT
AGACAAATACTGGGACAGCTACAACCATCCCTTCAGACAGGATCAGAAGAACTTAGATCATTATATAATA
CAGTAGCAACCCTCTATTGTGTGCATCAAAGGATAGAGATAAAAGACACCAAGGAAGCTTTAGACAAGAT
AGAGGAAGAGCAAAACAAAAGTAAGACCACCGCACAGCAAGCGGCCGCTGATCTTCAGACCTGGAGGAGG
AGATATGAGGGACAATTGGAGAAGTGAATTATATAAATATAAAGTAGTAAAAATTGAACCATTAGGAGTA
GCACCCACCAAGGCAAAGAGAAGAGTGGTGCAGAGAGAAAAAAGAGCAGTGGGAATAGGAGCTTTGTTCC
TTGGGTTCTTGGGAGCAGCAGGAAGCACTATGGGCGCAGCGTCAATGACGCTGACGGTACAGGCCAGACA
ATTATTGTCTGGTATAGTGCAGCAGCAGAACAATTTGCTGAGGGCTATTGAGGCGCAACAGCATCTGTTG
CAACTCACAGTCTGGGGCATCAAGCAGCTCCAGGCAAGAATCCTGGCTGTGGAAAGATACCTAAAGGATC
AACAGCTCCTGGGGATTTGGGGTTGCTCTGGAAAACTCATTTGCACCACTGCTGTGCCTTGGAATGCTAG
TTGGAGTAATAAATCTCTGGAACAGATTTGGAATCACACGACCTGGATGGAGTGGGACAGAGAAATTAAC
AATTACACAAGCTTAATACACTCCTTAATTGAAGAATCGCAAAACCAGCAAGAAAAGAATGAACAAGAAT
TATTGGAATTAGATAAATGGGCAAGTTTGTGGAATTGGTTTAACATAACAAATTGGCTGTGGTATATAAA
ATTATTCATAATGATAGTAGGAGGCTTGGTAGGTTTAAGAATAGTTTTTGCTGTACTTTCTATAGTGAAT
AGAGTTAGGCAGGGATATTCACCATTATCGTTTCAGACCCACCTCCCAACCCCGAGGGGACCCAGAGAGG
GCCTATTTCCCATGATTCCTTCATATTTGCATATACGATACAAGGCTGTTAGAGAGATAATTAGAATTAA
TTTGACTGTAAACACAAAGATATTAGTACAAAATACGTGACGTAGAAAGTAATAATTTCTTGGGTAGTTT
GCAGTTTTAAAATTATGTTTTAAAATGGACTATCATATGCTTACCGTAACTTGAAAGTATTTCGATTTCT
TGGCTTTATATATCTTGTGGAAAGGACGAAACACCGAGTGCACCTCGAAGAGCACGGTTTTAGAGCTAGA
AATAGCAAGTTAAAATAAGGCTAGTCCGTTATCAACTTGAAAAAGTGGCACCGAGTCGGTGCTTTTTTAA
GCTTGGCGTAACTAGATCTTGAGACAAATGGCAGTATTCATCCACAATTTTAAAAGAAAAGGGGGGATTG
GGGGGTACAGTGCAGGGGAAAGAATAGTAGACATAATAGCAACAGACATACAAACTAAAGAATTACAAAA
ACAAATTACAAAAATTCAAAATTTTCGGGTTTATTACAGGGACAGCAGAGATCCACTTTGGCGCCGGCTC
GAGGGGG
