>Addgene plasmid #76455 | NRBP2 gRNA (BRDN0001145030) | depositor partial sequence | sequence record 143915 | Target Sequence
AGTGCACCTCGAAGAGCACG
