>Addgene plasmid #76455 | NRBP2 gRNA (BRDN0001145030) | addgene partial sequence | sequence record 185869 | hU6-F
TAGAAAGTAATAATTTCTTGGGTAGTTTGCAGTTTTAAAATTATGTTTTAAAATGGACTATCATATGCTT
ACCGTAACTTGAAAGTATTTCGATTTCTTGGCTTTATATATCTTGTGGAAAGGACGAAACACCGAGTGCA
CCTCGAAGAGCACGGTTTTAGAGCTAGAAATAGCAAGTTAAAATAAGGCTAGTCCGTTATCAACTTGAAA
AAGTGGCACCGAGTCGGTGCTTTTTTAAGCTTGGCGTAACTAGATCTTGAGACAAATGGCAGTATTCATC
CACAATTTTAAAAGAAAAGGGGGGATTGGGGGGTACAGTGCAGGGGAAAGAATAGTAGACATAATAGCAA
CAGACATACAAACTAAAGAATTACAAAAACAAATTACAAAAATTCAAAATTTTCGGGTTTATTACAGGGA
CAGCAGAGATCCACTTTGGCGCCGGCTCGAGGGGGCCCGGGTGCAAAGATGGATAAAGTTTTAAACAGAG
AGGAATCTTTGCAGCTAATGGACCTTCTAGGTCTTGAAAGGAGTGGGAATTGGCTCCGGTGCCCGTCAGT
GGGCAGAGCG
